Addgene plasmid #203815: pCgVchcrRNA
Purpose: Expression of CRISPR RNA, shuttle vector for Corynebacterium glutamicum / E. coli
Depositing lab: Sheng Yang. Depositing organization: CAS Center for Excellence in Molecular Plant Sciences ("CEMPS"). Publication: RNA-Guided DNA Transposition in Corynebacterium glutamicum and Bacillus subtilis. Yang S, Zhu J, Zhou X, Zhang J, Li Q, Bian F, Zhu J, Yan T, Wang X, Zhang Y, Yang J, Jiang Y, Yang S. ACS Synth Biol. 2023 Jul 21;12(7):2198-2202. doi: 10.1021/acssynbio.3c00193. Epub 2023 Jun 22. PubMed 37348112.
Backbone
  Vector backbone: pJYS1Ptac
  Vector type: Bacterial Expression, CRISPR
Growth in bacteria
  Bacterial resistance: Kanamycin, 50 μg/mL
  Growth temperature: 37°C
  Growth strain: DH5alpha
  Copy number: Low Copy
Gene/Insert
  Gene/Insert name: CRISPR(BsaI)
  Species: Vibrio cholera
  Cloning method: Gibson Cloning
Terms and licenses: Academic/Nonprofit Terms; Industry Terms: Not Available to Industry
Depositor comments: Plasmid can also be transformed in Corynebacterium glutamicum, grown at 30 C
How to cite: pCgVchcrRNA was a gift from Sheng Yang (Addgene plasmid # 203815 ; http://n2t.net/addgene:203815 ; RRID:Addgene_203815)
