[The description below was written by a language model from this plasmid's Addgene catalogue record and pLannotate feature annotations shown in this document.]
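Description:
pCgVchcrRNA is a low-copy bacterial shuttle plasmid of about 6.4 kb, built on the pJYS1Ptac backbone, for expressing a CRISPR RNA in Corynebacterium glutamicum while allowing routine cloning and propagation in E. coli. Selection in both hosts relies on kanamycin resistance, provided by the Tn5-derived neo (nptII) gene; a short remnant of the adjacent Tn5 transposase sequence and small fragments of an AmpR promoter and a tetracycline efflux gene are also annotated, and these look like cloning leftovers rather than functional parts. Replication in E. coli is supported by a CloDF13 origin, which is compatible with plasmids carrying other common origins. The feature table leaves a large stretch between the Tn5 remnant and the CloDF13 origin unannotated. The replicon that maintains the plasmid in C. glutamicum is not identified in the record, though it may lie in this region.

The insert is listed as CRISPR(BsaI) from Vibrio cholerae, assembled by Gibson cloning. The name suggests a CRISPR array with a BsaI cloning site for inserting user-chosen spacers, but the array itself is not annotated in the feature table. The annotated regulatory elements include a TetR repressor gene, a tet operator, and the rrnB T1 and T2 terminators, consistent with a tetracycline-responsive expression cassette. The record does not state explicitly which promoter drives the crRNA. The associated publication concerns RNA-guided DNA transposition in C. glutamicum and Bacillus subtilis, so this plasmid most likely serves as the guide-RNA component of a V. cholerae CRISPR-associated transposon system, used alongside other plasmids supplying the remaining components to direct insertion at chosen genomic sites.
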