Features (pLannotate 1.2.2; 10 found; start..end, strand, type, name):
     24..81      +  promoter       AmpR promoter (fragment): bla
    103..894     -  CDS            neo: KKA2_KLEPN - Also known as kan, nptII. Experimental evidence at protein level: Swiss-Prot protein existence level 1. Resistance to kanamycin, neomycin, paromomycin, ribostamycin, butirosin and gentamicin B. From Klebsiella pneumoniae.
    926..1204    -  CDS            tnpA (fragment): TN5P_ECOLX - Also known as tnp. Experimental evidence at protein level: Swiss-Prot protein existence level 1. Mediates transposition of transposon Tn5 by a 'cut and paste' mechanism. First, the monomeric transposase binds the 19 bp inverted DNA repeats flanking the transposon. Then, dimerization of the DNA- bound transposase creates a synaptic DNA complex. After nicking of the first DNA strand, excision of the transposon proceeds through a series of intermediates. The transposase then mediates the insertion of the transposon at a new site by strand transfer. The activity of the wild- type tran
   3853..4591    -  rep_origin     CloDF13 ori: Plasmids containing the CloDF13 (CDF) origin of replication can be propagated in E. coli cells that contain additional plasmids with compatible origins.
   4688..4752    -  CDS            TcR (fragment): tetracycline efflux protein; tet; confers resistance to tetracycline
   4767..4788    -  protein_bind   CAP binding site: CAP binding activates transcription in the presence of cAMP. E. coli catabolite activator protein
   4819..4846    -  terminator     rrnB T2 terminator: transcription terminator T2 from the E. coli rrnB gene
   4938..5019    -  terminator     rrnB T1 terminator: Escherichia coli rrnB; transcription terminator T1 from the E. coli rrnB gene
   5104..5727    -  CDS            TetR: tetracycline repressor TetR; tetR from transposon Tn10; TetR binds to the tetracycline operator tetO to inhibit transcription. This inhibition can be relieved by adding tetracycline or doxycycline.
   6147..6165    +  protein_bind   tet operator: bacterial operator O1 for the tetR and tetA genes tetracycline repressor TetR
>Addgene plasmid #203815 | pCgVchcrRNA | addgene full sequence | sequence record 403361 | Addgene NGS Result
GTGGCACTTTTCGGGGAAATGTGCGCGGAACCCCTATTTGTTTATTTTTCTAAATACATTCAAATATGTA
TCCGCTCATGAATTAATTCAAGCTTCATATCAGAAGAACTCGTCAAGAAGGCGATAGAAGGCGATGCGCT
GCGAATCGGGAGCGGCGATACCGTAAAGCACGAGGAAGCGGTCAGCCCATTCGCCGCCAAGCTCTTCAGC
AATATCACGGGTAGCCAACGCTATGTCCTGATAGCGGTCCGCCACACCCAGCCGGCCACAGTCGATGAAT
CCAGAAAAGCGGCCATTTTCCACCATGATATTCGGCAAGCAGGCATCGCCATGGGTCACGACGAGATCCT
CGCCGTCGGGCATCCGCGCCTTGAGCCTGGCGAACAGTTCGGCTGGCGCGAGCCCCTGATGCTCTTCGTC
CAGATCATCCTGATCGACAAGACCGGCTTCCATCCGAGTACGTGCTCGCTCGATGCGATGTTTCGCTTGG
TGGTCGAATGGGCAGGTAGCCGGATCAAGCGTATGCAGCCGCCGCATTGCATCAGCCATGATGGATACTT
TCTCGGCAGGAGCAAGGTGAGATGACAGGAGATCCTGCCCCGGCACTTCGCCCAATAGCAGCCAGTCCCT
TCCCGCTTCAGTGACAACGTCGAGCACAGCTGCGCAAGGAACGCCCGTCGTGGCCAGCCACGATAGCCGC
GCTGCCTCGTCTTGGAGTTCATTCAGGGCACCGGACAGGTCGGTCTTGACAAAAAGAACCGGGCGCCCCT
GCGCTGACAGCCGGAACACGGCGGCATCAGAGCAGCCGATTGTCTGTTGTGCCCAGTCATAGCCGAATAG
CCTCTCCACCCAAGCGGCCGGAGAACCTGCGTGCAATCCATCTTGTTCAATCATGCGAAACGATCCTCAT
CCTGTCTCTTGATCAGATCTTGATCCCCTGCGCCATCAGATCCTTGGCGGCAAGAAAGCCATCCAGTTTA
CTTTGCAGGGCTTCCCAACCTTACCAGAGGGCGCCCCAGCTGGCAATTCCGGTTCGCTTGCTGTCCATAA
AACCGCCCAGTCTAGCTATCGCCATGTAAGCCCACTGCAAGCTACCTGCTTTCTCTTTGCGCTTGCGTTT
TCCCTTGTCCAGATAGCCCAGTAGCTGACATTCATCCGGGGTCAGCACCGTTTCTGCGGACTGGCTTTCT
ACGTGTTCCGCTTCCGGTGACCGCCTCGATGATCGCCGGGTGGGCGTGGCCCAAGGAGGATCATCCAGCC
ATTCGGGGTCGTTCACTGGTTCCCCTTTCTGATTTCTGGCATAGAAGAACCCCCGTGAACTGTGTGGTTC
CGGGGGTTGCTGATTTTTGCGAGACTTCTCGCGCAATTCCCTAGCTTAGGTGAAAACACCATGAAACACT
AGGGAAACACCCATGAAACACCCATTAGGGCAGTAGGGCGGCTTCTTCGTCTAGGGCTTGCATTTGGGCG
GTGATCTGGTCTTTAGCGTGTGAAAGTGTGTCGTAGGTGGCGTGCTCAATGCACTCGAACGTCACGTCAT
TTACCGGGTCACGGTGGGCAAAGAGAACTAGTGGGTTAGACATTGTTTTCCTCGTTGTCGGTGGTGGTGA
GCTTTTCTAGCCGCTCGGTAAACGCGGCGATCATGAACTCTTGGAGGTTTTCACCGTTCTGCATGCCTGC
GCGCTTCATGTCCTCACGTAGTGCCAAAGGAACGCGTGCGGTGACCACGACGGGCTTAGCCTTTGCCTGC
GCTTCTAGTGCTTCGATGGTGGCTTGTGCCTGCGCTTGCTGCGCCTGTAGTGCCTGTTGAGCTTCTTGTA
GTTGCTGTTCTAGCTGTGCCTTGGTTGCCATGCTTTAAGACTCTAGTAGCTTTCCTGCGATATGTCATGC
GCATGCGTAGCAAACATTGTCCTGCAACTCATTCATTATGTGCAGTGCTCCTGTTACTAGTCGTACATAC
TCATATTTACCTAGTCTGCATGCAGTGCATGCACATGCAGTCATGTCGTGCTAATGTGTAAAACATGTAC
ATGCAGATTGCTGGGGGTGCAGGGGGCGGAGCCACCCTGTCCATGCGGGGTGTGGGGCTTGCCCCGCCGG
TACAGACAGTGAGCACCGGGGCACCTAGTCGCGGATACCCCCCCTAGGTATCGGACACGTAACCCTCCCA
TGTCGATGCAAATCTTTAACATTGAGTACGGGTAAGCTGGCACGCATAGCCAAGCTAGGCGGCCACCAAA
CACCACTAAAAATTAATAGTCCCTAGACAAGACAAACCCCCGTGCGAGCTACCAACTCATATGCACGGGG
GCCACATAACCCGAAGGGGTTTCAATTGACAACCATAGCACTAGCTAAGACAACGGGCACAACACCCGCA
CAAACTCGCACTGCGCAACCCCGCACAACATCGGGTCTAGGTAACACTGAAATAGAAGTGAACACCTCTA
AGGAACCGCAGGTCAATGAGGGTTCTAAGGTCACTCGCGCTAGGGCGTGGCGTAGGCAAAACGTCATGTA
CAAGATCACCAATAGTAAGGCTCTGGCGGGGTGCCATAGGTGGCGCAGGGACGAAGCTGTTGCGGTGTCC
TGGTCGTCTAACGGTGCTTCGCAGTTTGAGGGTCTGCAAAACTCTCACTCTCGCTGGGGGTCATCTCTGG
CTGAATTGGAAGTCATGGGCGAACGCCGCATTGAGCTGGCTATTGCTACTAAGAATCACTTGGCGGCGGG
TGGCGCGCTCATGATGTTTGTGGGCACTGTTCGACACAACCGCTCACAGTCATTTGCGCAGGTTGAAGCG
GGTATTAAGACTGCGTACTCTTCGATGGTGAAAACATCTCAGTGGAAGAAAGAACGTGCACGGTACGGGG
TGGAGCACACCTATAGTGACTATGAGGTCACAGACTCTTGGGCGAACGGTTGGCACTTGCACCGCAACAT
GCTGTTGTTCTTGGATCGTCCACTGTCTGACGATGAACTCAAGGCGTTTGAGGATTCCATGTTTTCCCGC
TGGTCTGCTGGTGTGGTTAAGGCCGGTATGGACGCGCCACTGCGTGAGCACGGGGTCAAACTTGATCAGG
TGTCTACCTGGGGTGGAGACGCTGCGAAAATGGCAACCTACCTCGCTAAGGGCATGTCTCAGGAACTGAC
TGGCTCCGCTACTAAAACCGCGTCTAAGGGGTCGTACACGCCGTTTCAGATGTTGGATATGTTGGCCGAT
CAAAGCGACGCCGGCGAGGATATGGACGCTGTTTTGGTGGCTCGGTGGCGTGAGTATGAGGTTGGTTCTA
AAAACCTGCGTTCGTCCTGGTCACGTGGGGCTAAGCGTGCTTTGGGCATTGATTACATAGACGCTGATGT
ACGTCGTGAAATGGAAGAAGAACTGTACAAGCTCGCCGGTCTGGAAGCACCGGAACGGGTCGAATCAACC
CGCGTTGCTGTTGCTTTGGTGAAGCCCGATGATTGGAAACTGATTCAGTCTGATTTCGCGGTTAGGCAGT
ACGTTCTCGATTGCGTGGATAAGGCTAAGGACGTGGCCGCTGCGCAACGTGTCGCTAATGAGGTGCTGGC
AAGTCTGGGTGTGGATTCCACCCCGTGCATGATCGTTATGGATGATGTGGACTTGGACGCGGTTCTGCCT
ACTCATGGGGACGCTACTAAGCGTGATCTGAATGCGGCGGTGTTCGCGGGTAATGAGCAGACTATTCTTC
GCACCCACTAAAAGCGGCATAAACCCCGTTCGATATTTTGTGCGATGAATTTATGGTCAATGTCGCGGGG
GCAAACTATGATGGGTCTTGTTGTTTAGCTAGCTCACTCGGTCGCTACGCTCCGGGCGTGAGACTGCGGC
GGGCGCTGCGGACACATACAAAGTTACCCACAGATTCCGTGGATAAGCAGGGGACTAACATGTGAGGCAA
AACAGCAGGGCCGCGCCGGTGGCGTTTTTCCATAGGCTCCGCCCTCCTGCCAGAGTTCACATAAACAGAC
GCTTTTCCGGTGCATCTGTGGGAGCCGTGAGGCTCAACCATGAATCTGACAGTACGGGCGAAACCCGACA
GGACTTAAAGATCCCCACCGTTTCCGGCGGGTCGCTCCCTCTTGCGCTCTCCTGTTCCGACCCTGCCGTT
TACCGGATACCTGTTCCGCCTTTCTCCCTTACGGGAAGTGTGGCGCTTTCTCATAGCTCACACACTGGTA
TCTCGGCTCGGTGTAGGTCGTTCGCTCCAAGCTGGGCTGTAAGCAAGAACTCCCCGTTCAGCCCGACTGC
TGCGCCTTATCCGGTAACTGTTCACTTGAGTCCAACCCGGAAAAGCACGGTAAAACGCCACTGGCAGCAG
CCATTGGTAACTGGGAGTTCGCAGAGGATTTGTTTAGCTAAACACGCGGTTGCTCTTGAAGTGTGCGCCA
AAGTCCGGCTACACTGGAAGGACAGATTTGGTTGCTGTGCTCTGCGAAAGCCAGTTACCACGGTTAAGCA
GTTCCCCAACTGACTTAACCTTCGATCAAACCACCTCCCCAGGTGGTTTTTTCGTTTACAGGGCAAAAGA
TTACGCGCAGAAAAAAAGGATCTCAAGAAGATCCTTTGATCTTTTCTACTGAACCGCTCTAGATTTCAGT
GCAATTTATCTCTTCAAATGTAGCACCTGAAGTCAGCCCCATACGATATAAGTTGTAATTCTCATGTTAG
TCATGCCCCGCGCCCACCGGAAGGAGCTGACTGGGTTGAAGGCTCTCAAGGGCATCGGTCGAGATCCCGG
TGCCTAATGAGTGAGCTAACTTACATTAATTGCGTTGCGCAGAGTTTGTAGAAACGCAAAAAGGCCATCC
GTCAGGATGGCCTTCTGCTTAATTTGATGCCTGGCAGTTTATGGCGGGCGTCCTGCCCGCCACCCTCCGG
GCCGTTGCTTCGCAACGTTCAAATCCGCTCCCGGCGGATTTGTCCTACTCAGGAGAGCGTTCACCGACAA
ACAACAGATAAAACGAAAGGCCCAGTCTTTCGACTGAGCCTTTCGTTTTATTTAAATTCTAGACTGATGA
ATCCCCTAATGATTTTTATCAAAATCATTAAGGTTACCATCACGGAAAAAGGTTATGCTGCTTTTAAGAC
CCACTTTTACATTTAAGTTGTTTTTCTAATCCGCATATGATCAATTCAAGGCCGAATAAGAAGGCTGGCT
CTGCACCTTGGTGATCAAATAATTCGATAGCTTGTCGTAATAATGGCGGCATACTATCAGTAGTAGGTGT
TTCCCTTTCTTCTTTAGCGACTTGATGCTCTTGATCTTCCAATACGCAACCTAAAGTAAAATGCCCCACA
GCGCTGAGTGCATATAATGCATTCTCTAGTGAAAAACCTTGTTGGCATAAAAAGGCTAATTGATTTTCGA
GAGTTTCATACTGTTTTTCTGTAGGCCGTGTACCTAAATGTACTTTTGCTCCATCGCGATGACTTAGTAA
AGCACATCTAAAACTTTTAGCGTTATTACGTAAAAAATCTTGCCAGCTTTCCCCTTCTAAAGGGCAAAAG
TGAGTATGGTGCCTATCTAACATCTCAATGGCTAAGGCGTCGAGCAAAGCCCGCTTATTTTTTACATGCC
AATACAATGTAGGCTGCTCTACACCTAGCTTCTGGGCGAGTTTACGGGTTGTTAAACCTTCGATTCCGAC
CTCATTAAGCAGCTCTAATGCGCTGTTAATCACTTTACTTTTATCTAATCTAGACATGTTGTGTCTCCTC
TAAAGATTGTAGGAAATGCAATGTGTCAAGCAGTTAGGTCAATCAGAGCATCGGTCACTCAAGAATTCTT
GAGCTGACAGAACCCAAGGGCGAGTATGGCGAATTTTTCCAACTCACGCACCAAACCTACTCACATTGGA
TAATTCGTCGAGTCAACTCCGTGTCAACCTGTCCTCAACTTTAGCGGGGAAACAAAGATTTCGCAGCAGA
TGCAAAATCATACAGACACATTCAAAAATGGACATTGACCCCAAACGGGGGCATTTCCAACACTTGCGCT
AAATAGTTTTTGCAGGGAACGAACCTGAAATCGTTCGCACTACGATCTGCTCCCCCGAATGGGGTTAATT
ATGAACTACATTACACCCCCGTGAATCGAATTCCAAAAACTAAAAAAAATATTGACACTCTATCATTGAT
AGAGTATAATTAACGGGATCCACTCTTCATTGATAAGTCGCCAAGCTTGGGATCCCCAGCTTGTTGATAC
ACTAATGCTTTTATATAGGGAAAAGGTGGTGAACTACTCCATGGGTGAACTGCCGAGTAGGTAGCTGATA
ACGAGACCTCTGGTCTCGTGAACTGCCGAGTAGGTAGCTGATAACGGATCCGAATTCGAGCTCGGCGCGC
CTGCAGGTCGACAAGCTTGCGCTCGAGCGGGGGCCC
